>Addgene plasmid #32991 | Xfz8-pXT7 | addgene partial sequence | sequence record 41149 | T7 5'-TAATACGACTCACTATAGGG-3'
GAGAGCTCAGAATAAACGCTCAACTTTGGCAGATCGGTACCGAATTCCTCGAGGTCGACGGTATCGATAA
GCTTGATATCGAATTCCGGAGCTCAGTGAAGGCAGGAGCGCTAGAGAAGAGAAGCGCAGACAATCGCACA
CAATCGCTACAAGCGCGCACTGATCGCAAAGCTGCCGGATATTGATTTATTGCCTCTATCAGTGAGAAGC
TGTCACGGTGGATTTATTAACCTGTCGCTGCTGCAACTTCTCCCGAGTGCGACTTGTGGAGTTGTCCGGG
CGCCGCCAGGAATGAGCCTCAGACAGTGACCCCGCAGCCGCCTGTGAGTGACCCGTGTAACATGGAGAGT
CTGTCGCTGTCGCTGCTGCTGCTCGTGTCGTGGCTTCAGGGGTCTCAATGCGCCGCGGCCAAGGAACTGT
CCTGCCAAGAGATCACGGTCCCCCTGTGCAAAGACATCGGCTACAACTACACGTACATGCCCAACCAGTT
CAACCACGACACGCAGGACGAGGCCGGGATGGAGGTGCATCAGTTCTGGCCGCTGGTCGTTATTCACTGC
TCCCCGGACCTCAAGTTCTTCCTGTGCAGCATGTACACCCCCATCTGCCTGGAGGACTACAAGAAGCCGC
TGCCCCCGTGTCGGAGCGTGTGTGAGCGGGCGCGGGCTGGTTGTGCCCCT
