[The description below was written by a language model from this plasmid's Addgene catalogue record.]
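Description:
Xfz8-pXT7 is a Xenopus RNA expression plasmid in which the Xenopus laevis Frizzled 8 coding sequence (Xfz8, corresponding to the fzd8.L gene) has been placed in the pXT7 backbone. The backbone is about 3.05 kb and the insert roughly 2 kb, giving a construct of around 5 kb. It is propagated in standard E. coli cloning strains under ampicillin selection. The record does not state the origin of replication or the copy number, and no feature table is provided, so other backbone elements cannot be confirmed from the available information.

The insert sits downstream of a T7 promoter and was introduced by restriction cloning, with an XhoI site retained at the 5′ junction and the SpeI site at the 3′ junction destroyed during cloning. T7 and SP6 primers are listed for sequencing from the 5′ and 3′ sides, respectively. The plasmid is not designed to drive expression directly in cells. Instead, it serves as a template for in vitro transcription: according to the depositor, it is linearised with PstI downstream of the insert and transcribed with T7 RNA polymerase to produce sense Xfz8 mRNA. Synthetic mRNA of this kind is typically microinjected into Xenopus embryos or oocytes to overexpress the encoded protein. Frizzled 8 is a seven-pass transmembrane receptor of the Wnt signalling pathway, and the associated publication concerns its role in dorsal development in the frog embryo, which points to gain-of-function studies of axis specification and Wnt signalling as the intended use.
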