Addgene plasmid #32991: Xfz8-pXT7
Depositing lab: Sergei Sokol. Depositing organization: Beth Israel Deaconess Medical Center. Publication: A role for Xenopus Frizzled 8 in dorsal development. Itoh K, Jacob J, Y Sokol S. Mech Dev. 1998 Jun;74(1-2):145-57. 10.1016/S0925-4773(98)00076-8 PubMed 9651509.
Backbone
  Vector backbone: pXT7
  Backbone manufacturer: R. Freeman/ S. Sokol
  Backbone size w/o insert (bp): 3050
  Vector type: Xenopus RNA expression
Growth in bacteria
  Bacterial resistance: Ampicillin, 100 μg/mL
  Growth temperature: 37°C
  Growth strain: DH5alpha
  Copy number: Unknown
Gene/Insert
  Gene/Insert name: Xfz8
  Species: X. laevis (frog)
  Insert size (bp): 1979
  Entrez Gene: fzd8.L (a.k.a. XELAEV_18030715mg, Xfz8, frizzled8, fz8, fzd8, fzd8-a, fzd8-b)
  Promoter: T7
  Cloning method: Restriction Enzyme; 5′ cloning site XhoI (not destroyed); 3′ cloning site SpeI (destroyed during cloning)
  Sequencing primers: 5′ T7; 3′ SP6
Terms and licenses: Academic/Nonprofit Terms; Industry Terms: Not Available to Industry
Depositor comments: To make mRNA, digest with Pst1 and transcribe with T7 RNA polymerase.
How to cite: Xfz8-pXT7 was a gift from Sergei Sokol (Addgene plasmid # 32991 ; http://n2t.net/addgene:32991 ; RRID:Addgene_32991)
